Addgene plasmid #105506: MSCV-Neo-GFP/Foxa1
Purpose: MSCV-driven retroviral Foxa1 expression
Depositing lab: Christopher Vakoc. Depositing organization: Cold Spring Harbor Laboratory. Publication: Enhancer Reprogramming Promotes Pancreatic Cancer Metastasis. Roe JS, Hwang CI, Somerville TDD, Milazzo JP, Lee EJ, Da Silva B, Maiorino L, Tiriac H, Young CM, Miyabayashi K, Filippini D, Creighton B, Burkhart RA, Buscaglia JM, Kim EJ, Grem JL, Lazenby AJ, Grunkemeyer JA, Hollingsworth MA, Grandgenett PM, Egeblad M, Park Y, Tuveson DA, Vakoc CR. Cell. 2017 Aug 24;170(5):875-888.e20. doi: 10.1016/j.cell.2017.07.007. Epub 2017 Jul 27. PubMed 28757253.
Backbone
  Vector backbone: MSCV-Neo-IRES-GFP
  Backbone size w/o insert (bp): 7795
  Vector type: Retroviral
  Selectable markers: Neomycin (select with G418)
Growth in bacteria
  Bacterial resistance: Ampicillin, 100 μg/mL
  Growth temperature: 37°C
  Growth strain: NEB Stable
  Copy number: High Copy
Gene/Insert
  Gene/Insert name: Foxa1
  Species: M. musculus (mouse)
  Insert size (bp): 1407
  GenBank ID: NM_008259.3
  Entrez Gene: Foxa1 (a.k.a. Hnf-3a, Hnf3a, Tcf-3a, Tcf3a)
  Cloning method: Ligation Independent Cloning
  Sequencing primers: 5′ CCCTTGAACCTCCTCGTTCGACC; 3′ GAGACGTGCTACTTCCATTTGTC
Terms and licenses: Academic/Nonprofit Terms; Industry Terms: Not Available to Industry
How to cite: MSCV-Neo-GFP/Foxa1 was a gift from Christopher Vakoc (Addgene plasmid # 105506 ; http://n2t.net/addgene:105506 ; RRID:Addgene_105506)
