[The description below was written by a language model from this plasmid's Addgene catalogue record and pLannotate feature annotations shown in this document.]
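Description:
MSCV-Neo-GFP/Foxa1 is a gammaretroviral expression vector built on the MSCV-Neo-IRES-GFP backbone for stable delivery of mouse Foxa1 into mammalian cells. The sequenced plasmid is about 9.2 kb. In bacteria it is maintained through a high-copy ColE1/pUC-type origin and selected with ampicillin via the β-lactamase gene. The remaining bacterial annotations (fragments of lacI, rop, bom, lacZα, TcR and env, plus a lac promoter/operator) are non-functional remnants of earlier cloning vectors.

The proviral region is flanked by 5' and 3' long terminal repeats from murine embryonic stem cell virus. Downstream of the 5' LTR lie the Ψ packaging signal and a truncated, start-codon-less gag segment, which together promote efficient encapsidation of the genomic RNA when the plasmid is introduced into a packaging cell line that supplies gag, pol and env in trans. The roughly 1.4 kb Foxa1 coding sequence sits directly after this region and is transcribed from the 5' LTR. No epitope tag is annotated on it. Foxa1 (also known as Hnf3a) is a forkhead pioneer transcription factor that opens compacted chromatin at enhancers and promoters.

Behind the insert, an internal mouse PGK promoter drives a bicistronic marker cassette: the neomycin phosphotransferase gene, followed by an EMCV IRES and EGFP. Transduced cells can therefore be selected with G418 and tracked or sorted by green fluorescence, independently of the LTR-driven Foxa1 transcript. The construct is intended for retroviral overexpression of Foxa1, and the associated publication concerns enhancer reprogramming in pancreatic cancer metastasis.
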