Features (pLannotate 1.2.2; 21 found; start..end, strand, type, name):
      1..517     +  LTR            5' LTR: 5' long terminal repeat from murine embryonic stem cell virus
    581..922     +  misc_feature   MESV Ψ: packaging signal of murine embryonic stem cell virus
    989..1405    +  CDS            gag (truncated): truncated Moloney murine leukemia virus (MMLV) gag gene lacking the start codon
   1416..2819    +  CDS            Foxa1: FOXA1_MOUSE - Also known as Hnf3a, Tcf-3a, Tcf3a. Experimental evidence at protein level: Swiss-Prot protein existence level 1. Transcription factor that is involved in embryonic development, establishment of tissue-specific gene expression and regulation of gene expression in differentiated tissues. Is thought to act as a 'pioneer' factor opening the compacted chromatin for other proteins through interactions with nucleosomal core histones and thereby replacing linker histones at target enhancer and/or promoter sites. Binds DNA with the consensus sequence 5'- [AC]A[AT]T[AG]TT[GT][AG][CT]T[CT]
   2844..3331    +  promoter       PGK promoter: mouse phosphoglycerate kinase 1 promoter
   3345..4148    +  CDS            NeoR/KanR: aminoglycoside phosphotransferase from Tn5; aph(3')-II (or nptII); confers resistance to neomycin, kanamycin, and G418 (Geneticin®)
   4322..4784    +  misc_feature   IRES: internal ribosome entry site (IRES) of the encephalomyocarditis virus (EMCV)
   4798..5517    +  CDS            EGFP: the original enhanced GFP (Yang et al., 1996) mammalian codon-optimized
   5584..6098    +  LTR            3' LTR: 3' long terminal repeat from murine embryonic stem cell virus
   6260..6276    -  protein_bind   lac operator: The lac repressor binds to the lac operator to inhibit transcription in E. coli. This inhibition can be relieved by adding lactose or isopropyl-β-D-thiogalactopyranoside (IPTG). lac repressor encoded by lacI
   6284..6314    -  promoter       lac promoter: promoter for the E. coli lac operon
   6329..6350    -  protein_bind   CAP binding site: CAP binding activates transcription in the presence of cAMP. E. coli catabolite activator protein
   6363..6455    -  CDS            lacI (fragment): lac repressor; lacI; The lac repressor binds to the lac operator to inhibit transcription in E. coli. This inhibition can be relieved by adding lactose or isopropyl-β-D-thiogalactopyranoside (IPTG).
   6638..7226    -  rep_origin     ori: high-copy-number ColE1/pMB1/pBR322/pUC origin of replication
   7397..8257    -  CDS            AmpR: β-lactamase; bla; confers resistance to ampicillin, carbenicillin, and related antibiotics
   8258..8362    -  promoter       AmpR promoter: bla
   8457..8492    +  CDS            rop (fragment): Rop protein, which maintains plasmids at low copy number; rop
   8594..8693    +  misc_feature   bom (fragment): basis of mobility region from pBR322
   8699..8848    -  CDS            lacZα (fragment): LacZα fragment of β-galactosidase; lacZ fragment
   8848..9049    -  CDS            TcR (fragment): tetracycline efflux protein; tet; confers resistance to tetracycline
   9050..9148    +  CDS            env (fragment): murine leukemia virus gPr80 envelope polyprotein precursor; env; proteolytically cleaved into gp70SU and p15TM subunits
>Addgene plasmid #105506 | MSCV-Neo-GFP/Foxa1 | addgene full sequence | sequence record 203239 | Addgene NGS Result
AATGAAAGACCCCACCTGTAGGTTTGGCAAGCTAGCTTAAGTAACGCCATTTTGCAAGGCATGGAAAATA
CATAACTGAGAATAGAGAAGTTCAGATCAAGGTTAGGAACAGAGAGACAGCAGAATATGGGCCAAACAGG
ATATCTGTGGTAAGCAGTTCCTGCCCCGGCTCAGGGCCAAGAACAGATGGTCCCCAGATGCGGTCCCGCC
CTCAGCAGTTTCTAGAGAACCATCAGATGTTTCCAGGGTGCCCCAAGGACCTGAAATGACCCTGTGCCTT
ATTTGAACTAACCAATCAGTTCGCTTCTCGCTTCTGTTCGCGCGCTTCTGCTCCCCGAGCTCAATAAAAG
AGCCCACAACCCCTCACTCGGCGCGCCAGTCCTCCGATAGACTGCGTCGCCCGGGTACCCGTATTCCCAA
TAAAGCCTCTTGCTGTTTGCATCCGAATCGTGGACTCGCTGATCCTTGGGAGGGTCTCCTCAGATTGATT
GACTGCCCACCTCGGGGGTCTTTCATTTGGAGGTTCCACCGAGATTTGGAGACCCCTGCCCAGGGACCAC
CGACCCCCCCGCCGGGAGGTAAGCTGGCCAGCGGTCGTTTCGTGTCTGTCTCTGTCTTTGTGCGTGTTTG
TGCCGGCATCTAATGTTTGCGCCTGCGTCTGTACTAGTTAGCTAACTAGCTCTGTATCTGGCGGACCCGT
GGTGGAACTGACGAGTTCTGAACACCCGGCCGCAACCCTGGGAGACGTCCCAGGGACTTTGGGGGCCGTT
TTTGTGGCCCGACCTGAGGAAGGGAGTCGATGTGGAATCCGACCCCGTCAGGATATGTGGTTCTGGTAGG
AGACGAGAACCTAAAACAGTTCCCGCCTCCGTCTGAATTTTTGCTTTCGGTTTGGAACCGAAGCCGCGCG
TCTTGTCTGCTGCAGCGCTGCAGCATCGTTCTGTGTTGTCTCTGTCTGACTGTGTTTCTGTATTTGTCTG
AAAATTAGGGCCAGACTGTTACCACTCCCTTAAGTTTGACCTTAGGTCACTGGAAAGATGTCGAGCGGAT
CGCTCACAACCAGTCGGTAGATGTCAAGAAGAGACGTTGGGTTACCTTCTGCTCTGCAGAATGGCCAACC
TTTAACGTCGGATGGCCGCGAGACGGCACCTTTAACCGAGACCTCATCACCCAGGTTAAGATCAAGGTCT
TTTCACCTGGCCCGCATGGACACCCAGACCAGGTCCCCTACATCGTGACCTGGGAAGCCTTGGCTTTTGA
CCCCCCTCCCTGGGTCAAGCCCTTTGTACACCCTAAGCCTCCGCCTCCTCTTCCTCCATCCGCCCCGTCT
CTCCCCCTTGAACCTCCTCGTTCGACCCCGCCTCGATCCTCCCTTTATCCAGCCCTCACTCCTTCTCTAG
GCGCCGGAATTCACCATGTTAGGGACTGTGAAGATGGAAGGGCATGAGAGCAACGACTGGAACAGCTACT
ACGCGGACACGCAGGAGGCCTACTCCTCTGTCCCTGTCAGCAACATGAACTCCGGCCTGGGCTCTATGAA
CTCCATGAACACCTACATGACCATGAACACCATGACCACGAGCGGCAACATGACCCCGGCTTCCTTCAAC
ATGTCCTACGCCAACACGGGCTTAGGGGCCGGCCTGAGTCCCGGTGCTGTGGCTGGCATGCCAGGGGCCT
CTGCAGGCGCCATGAACAGCATGACTGCGGCGGGCGTCACGGCCATGGGTACGGCGCTGAGCCCGGGAGG
CATGGGCTCCATGGGCGCGCAGCCCGCCACCTCCATGAACGGCCTGGGTCCCTACGCCGCCGCCATGAAC
CCGTGCATGAGTCCCATGGCGTACGCGCCGTCCAACCTGGGCCGCAGCCGCGCGGGGGGCGGCGGCGACG
CCAAGACATTCAAGCGCAGCTACCCTCACGCCAAGCCGCCTTACTCCTACATCTCGCTCATCACGATGGC
CATCCAGCAGGCGCCCAGCAAGATGCTCACGCTGAGCGAGATCTACCAGTGGATCATGGACCTCTTCCCC
TATTACCGCCAGAACCAGCAGCGCTGGCAGAACTCCATCCGCCACTCGCTGTCCTTCAACGATTGTTTCG
TCAAGGTGGCACGATCCCCGGACAAGCCAGGCAAGGGCTCCTACTGGACGCTGCACCCGGACTCCGGCAA
CATGTTCGAGAACGGCTGCTACTTGCGCCGCCAAAAGCGCTTCAAGTGTGAGAAGCAGCCGGGGGCCGGA
GGTGGGAGTGGGGGCGGCGGCTCCAAAGGGGGCCCAGAAAGTCGCAAGGACCCCTCAGGCCCGGGGAACC
CCAGCGCCGAGTCACCCCTTCACCGGGGTGTGCACGGAAAGGCTAGCCAGCTAGAGGGCGCGCCGGCCCC
AGGGCCCGCCGCCAGCCCCCAGACTCTGGACCACAGCGGGGCCACGGCGACAGGGGGCGCTTCGGAGTTG
AAGTCTCCAGCGTCTTCATCTGCGCCCCCCATAAGCTCCGGGCCAGGGGCGCTAGCATCTGTACCCCCCT
CTCACCCGGCTCACGGCCTGGCACCCCACGAATCTCAGCTGCATCTGAAAGGGGATCCCCACTACTCCTT
TAATCACCCCTTCTCCATCAACAACCTCATGTCCTCCTCCGAGCAACAGCACAAGCTGGACTTCAAGGCA
TACGAGCAGGCGCTGCAGTACTCTCCTTATGGCGCTACCTTGCCCGCCAGTCTGCCCCTTGGCAGCGCCT
CAGTGGCCACGAGGAGCCCCATCGAGCCCTCAGCCCTGGAGCCAGCCTACTACCAAGGTGTGTATTCCAG
ACCCGTGCTAAATACTTCCTAGCTCGAGAGATCTAATTCTACCGGGTAGGGGAGGCGCTTTTCCCAAGGC
AGTCTGGAGCATGCGCTTTAGCAGCCCCGCTGGGCACTTGGCGCTACACAAGTGGCCTCTGGCCTCGCAC
ACATTCCACATCCACCGGTAGGCGCCAACCGGCTCCGTTCTTTGGTGGCCCCTTCGCGCCACCTTCTACT
CCTCCCCTAGTCAGGAAGTTCCCCCCCGCCCCGCAGCTCGCGTCGTGCAGGACGTGACAAATGGAAGTAG
CACGTCTCACTAGTCTCGTGCAGATGGACAGCACCGCTGAGCAATGGAAGCGGGTAGGCCTTTGGGGCAG
CGGCCAATAGCAGCTTTGCTCCTTCGCTTTCTGGGCTCAGAGGCTGGGAAGGGGTGGGTCCGGGGGCGGG
CTCAGGGGCGGGGCGGGCGCCCGAAGGTCCTCCGGAGGCCCGGCATTCTGCACGCTTCAAAAGCGCACGT
CTGCCGCGCTGTTCTCCTCTTCCTCATCTCCGGGCCTTTCGACCTGCAGCCAATATGGGATCGGCCATTG
AACAAGATGGATTGCACGCAGGTTCTCCGGCCGCTTGGGTGGAGAGGCTATTCGGCTATGACTGGGCACA
ACAGACAATCGGCTGCTCTGATGCCGCCGTGTTCCGGCTGTCAGCGCAGGGGCGCCCGGTTCTTTTTGTC
AAGACCGACCTGTCCGGTGCCCTGAATGAACTGCAGGACGAGGCAGCGCGGCTATCGTGGCTGGCCACGA
CGGGCGTTCCTTGCGCAGCTGTGCTCGACGTTGTCACTGAAGCGGGAAGGGACTGGCTGCTATTGGGCGA
AGTGCCGGGGCAGGATCTCCTGTCATCTCACCTTGCTCCTGCCGAGAAAGTATCCATCATGGCTGATGCA
ATGCGGCGGCTGCATACGCTTGATCCGGCTACCTGCCCATTCGACCACCAAGCGAAACATCGCATCGAGC
GAGCACGTACTCGGATGGAAGCCGGTCTTGTCGATCAGGATGATCTGGACGAAGAGCATCAGGGGCTCGC
GCCAGCCGAACTGTTCGCCAGGCTCAAGGCGCGCATGCCCGACGGCGAGGATCTCGTCGTGACCCATGGC
GATGCCTGCTTGCCGAATATCATGGTGGAAAATGGCCGCTTTTCTGGATTCATCGACTGTGGCCGGCTGG
GTGTGGCGGACCGCTATCAGGACATAGCGTTGGCTACCCGTGATATTGCTGAAGAGCTTGGCGGCGAATG
GGCTGACCGCTTCCTCGTGCTTTACGGTATCGCCGCTCCCGATTCGCAGCGCATCGCCTTCTATCGCCTT
CTTGACGAGTTCTTCTGAGGGGATCCCGCCCGCCCCACGACCCGCAGCGCCCGACCGAAAGGAGCGCACG
ACCCCATGCATCCAATTCCGCCCCCCCCCCCTAACGTTACTGGCCGAAGCCGCTTGGAATAAGGCCGGTG
TGCGTTTGTCTATATGTTATTTTCCACCATATTGCCGTCTTTTGGCAATGTGAGGGCCCGGAAACCTGGC
CCTGTCTTCTTGACGAGCATTCCTAGGGGTCTTTCCCCTCTCGCCAAAGGAATGCAAGGTCTGTTGAATG
TCGTGAAGGAAGCAGTTCCTCTGGAAGCTTCTTGAAGACAAACAACGTCTGTAGCGACCCTTTGCAGGCA
GCGGAACCCCCCACCTGGCGACAGGTGCCTCTGCGGCCAAAAGCCACGTGTATAAGATACACCTGCAAAG
GCGGCACAACCCCAGTGCCACGTTGTGAGTTGGATAGTTGTGGAAAGAGTCAAATGGCTCTCCTCAAGCG
TATTCAACAAGGGGCTGAAGGATGCCCAGAAGGTACCCCATTGTATGGGATCTGATCTGGGGCCTCGGTG
CACATGCTTTACATGTGTTTAGTCGAGGTTAAAAAAACGTCTAGGCCCCCCGAACCACGGGGACGTGGTT
TTCCTTTGAAAAACACGATGATAATATGGCCACAACCATGGTGAGCAAGGGCGAGGAGCTGTTCACCGGG
GTGGTGCCCATCCTGGTCGAGCTGGACGGCGACGTAAACGGCCACAAGTTCAGCGTGTCTGGCGAGGGCG
AGGGCGATGCCACCTACGGCAAGCTGACCCTGAAGTTCATCTGCACCACCGGCAAGCTGCCCGTGCCCTG
GCCCACCCTCGTGACCACCCTGACCTACGGCGTGCAGTGCTTCAGCCGCTACCCCGACCACATGAAGCAG
CACGACTTCTTCAAGTCCGCCATGCCCGAAGGCTACGTCCAGGAGCGCACCATCTTCTTCAAGGACGACG
GCAACTACAAGACCCGCGCCGAGGTGAAGTTCGAGGGCGACACCCTGGTGAACCGCATCGAGCTGAAGGG
CATCGACTTCAAGGAGGACGGCAACATCCTGGGGCACAAGCTGGAGTACAACTACAACAGCCACAACGTC
TATATCATGGCCGACAAGCAGAAGAACGGCATCAAGGCGAACTTCAAGATCCGCCACAACATCGAGGACG
GCAGCGTGCAGCTCGCCGACCACTACCAGCAGAACACCCCCATCGGCGACGGCCCCGTGCTGCTGCCCGA
CAACCACTACCTGAGCACCCAGTCCGCCCTGAGCAAAGACCCCAACGAGAAGCGCGATCACATGGTCCTG
CTGGAGTTCGTGACCGCCGCCGGGATCACTCTCGGCATGGACGAGCTGTACAAGTAAGTCGACCTGCAGC
CAAGCTTATCGATAAAATAAAAGATTTTATTTAGTCTCCAGAAAAAGGGGGGAATGAAAGACCCCACCTG
TAGGTTTGGCAAGCTAGCTTAAGTAACGCCATTTTGCAAGGCATGGAAAATACATAACTGAGAATAGAGA
AGTTCAGATCAAGGTTAGGAACAGAGAGACAGCAGAATATGGGCCAAACAGGATATCTGTGGTAAGCAGT
TCCTGCCCCGGCTCAGGGCCAAGAACAGATGGTCCCCAGATGCGGTCCCGCCCTCAGCAGTTTCTAGAGA
ACCATCAGATGTTTCCAGGGTGCCCCAAGGACCTGAAATGACCCTGTGCCTTATTTGAACTAACCAATCA
GTTCGCTTCTCGCTTCTGTTCGCGCGCTTCTGCTCCCCGAGCTCAATAAAAGAGCCCACAACCCCTCACT
CGGCGCGCCAGTCCTCCGATAGACTGCGTCGCCCGGGTACCCGTGTATCCAATAAACCCTCTTGCAGTTG
CATCCGACTTGTGGTCTCGCTGTTCCTTGGGAGGGTCTCCTCTGAGTGATTGACTACCCGTCAGCGGGGG
TCTTTCATGGGTAACAGTTTCTTGAAGTTGGAGAACAACATTCTGAGGGTAGGAGTCGAATATTAAGTAA
TCCTGACTCAATTAGCCACTGTTTTGAATCCACATACTCCAATACTCCTGAAATAGTTCATTATGGACAG
CGCAGAAAGAGCTGGGGAGAATTGTGAAATTGTTATCCGCTCACAATTCCACACAACATACGAGCCGGAA
GCATAAAGTGTAAAGCCTGGGGTGCCTAATGAGTGAGCTAACTCACATTAATTGCGTTGCGCTCACTGCC
CGCTTTCCAGTCGGGAAACCTGTCGTGCCAGCTGCATTAATGAATCGGCCAACGCGCGGGGAGAGGCGGT
TTGCGTATTGGGCGCTCTTCCGCTTCCTCGCTCACTGACTCGCTGCGCTCGGTCGTTCGGCTGCGGCGAG
CGGTATCAGCTCACTCAAAGGCGGTAATACGGTTATCCACAGAATCAGGGGATAACGCAGGAAAGAACAT
GTGAGCAAAAGGCCAGCAAAAGGCCAGGAACCGTAAAAAGGCCGCGTTGCTGGCGTTTTTCCATAGGCTC
CGCCCCCCTGACGAGCATCACAAAAATCGACGCTCAAGTCAGAGGTGGCGAAACCCGACAGGACTATAAA
GATACCAGGCGTTTCCCCCTGGAAGCTCCCTCGTGCGCTCTCCTGTTCCGACCCTGCCGCTTACCGGATA
CCTGTCCGCCTTTCTCCCTTCGGGAAGCGTGGCGCTTTCTCATAGCTCACGCTGTAGGTATCTCAGTTCG
GTGTAGGTCGTTCGCTCCAAGCTGGGCTGTGTGCACGAACCCCCCGTTCAGCCCGACCGCTGCGCCTTAT
CCGGTAACTATCGTCTTGAGTCCAACCCGGTAAGACACGACTTATCGCCACTGGCAGCAGCCACTGGTAA
CAGGATTAGCAGAGCGAGGTATGTAGGCGGTGCTACAGAGTTCTTGAAGTGGTGGCCTAACTACGGCTAC
ACTAGAAGAACAGTATTTGGTATCTGCGCTCTGCTGAAGCCAGTTACCTTCGGAAAAAGAGTTGGTAGCT
CTTGATCCGGCAAACAAACCACCGCTGGTAGCGGTGGTTTTTTTGTTTGCAAGCAGCAGATTACGCGCAG
AAAAAAAGGATCTCAAGAAGATCCTTTGATCTTTTCTACGGGGTCTGACGCTCAGTGGAACGAAAACTCA
CGTTAAGGGATTTTGGTCATGAGATTATCAAAAAGGATCTTCACCTAGATCCTTTTAAATTAAAAATGAA
GTTTTAAATCAATCTAAAGTATATATGAGTAAACTTGGTCTGACAGTTACCAATGCTTAATCAGTGAGGC
ACCTATCTCAGCGATCTGTCTATTTCGTTCATCCATAGTTGCCTGACTCCCCGTCGTGTAGATAACTACG
ATACGGGAGGGCTTACCATCTGGCCCCAGTGCTGCAATGATACCGCGAGACCCACGCTCACCGGCTCCAG
ATTTATCAGCAATAAACCAGCCAGCCGGAAGGGCCGAGCGCAGAAGTGGTCCTGCAACTTTATCCGCCTC
CATCCAGTCTATTAATTGTTGCCGGGAAGCTAGAGTAAGTAGTTCGCCAGTTAATAGTTTGCGCAACGTT
GTTGCCATTGCTACAGGCATCGTGGTGTCACGCTCGTCGTTTGGTATGGCTTCATTCAGCTCCGGTTCCC
AACGATCAAGGCGAGTTACATGATCCCCCATGTTGTGCAAAAAAGCGGTTAGCTCCTTCGGTCCTCCGAT
CGTTGTCAGAAGTAAGTTGGCCGCAGTGTTATCACTCATGGTTATGGCAGCACTGCATAATTCTCTTACT
GTCATGCCATCCGTAAGATGCTTTTCTGTGACTGGTGAGTACTCAACCAAGTCATTCTGAGAATAGTGTA
TGCGGCGACCGAGTTGCTCTTGCCCGGCGTCAATACGGGATAATACCGCGCCACATAGCAGAACTTTAAA
AGTGCTCATCATTGGAAAACGTTCTTCGGGGCGAAAACTCTCAAGGATCTTACCGCTGTTGAGATCCAGT
TCGATGTAACCCACTCGTGCACCCAACTGATCTTCAGCATCTTTTACTTTCACCAGCGTTTCTGGGTGAG
CAAAAACAGGAAGGCAAAATGCCGCAAAAAAGGGAATAAGGGCGACACGGAAATGTTGAATACTCATACT
CTTCCTTTTTCAATATTATTGAAGCATTTATCAGGGTTATTGTCTCATGAGCGGATACATATTTGAATGT
ATTTAGAAAAATAAACAAATAGGGGTTCCGCGCACATTTCCCCGAAAAGTGCCACCTGACGTCTAAGAAA
CCATTATTATCATGACATTAACCTATAAAAATAGGCGTATCACGAGGCCCTTTCGTCTCGCGCGTTTCGG
TGATGACGGTGAAAACCTCTGACACATGCAGCTCCCGGAGACGGTCACAGCTTGTCTGTAAGCGGATGCC
GGGAGCAGACAAGCCCGTCAGGGCGCGTCAGCGGGTGTTGGCGGGTGTCGGGGCTGGCTTAACTATGCGG
CATCAGAGCAGATTGTACTGAGAGTGCACCATATGCGGTGTGAAATACCGCACAGATGCGTAAGGAGAAA
ATACCGCATCAGGCGCCATTCGCCATTCAGGCTGCGCAACTGTTGGGAAGGGCGATCGGTGCGGGCCTCT
TCGCTATTACGCCAGCTGGCGAAAGGGGGATGTGCTGCAAGGCGATTAAGTTGGGTAACGCCAGGGTTTT
CCCAGTCACGACGTTGTAAAACGACGGCGCAAGGAATGGTGCATGCAAGGAGATGGCGCCCAACAGTCCC
CCGGCCACGGGGCCTGCCACCATACCCACGCCGAAACAAGCGCTCATGAGCCCGAAGTGGCGAGCCCGAT
CTTCCCCATCGGTGATGTCGGCGATATAGGCGCCAGCAACCGCACCTGTGGCGCCGGTGATGCCGGCCAC
GATGCGTCCGGCGTAGAGGCGATTAGTCCAATTTGTTAAAGACAGGATATCAGTGGTCCAGGCTCTAGTT
TTGACTCAACAATATCACCAGCTGAAGCCTATAGAGTACGAGCCATAGATAAAATAAAAGATTTTATTTA
GTCTCCAGAAAAAGGGGGG
